Addgene plasmid #76024: LATS1 gRNA (BRDN0001146581)
Purpose: 3rd generation lentiviral gRNA plasmid targeting human LATS1
Depositing lab: John Doench & David Root. Depositing organization: Broad Institute. Publication: Optimized sgRNA design to maximize activity and minimize off-target effects of CRISPR-Cas9. Doench JG, Fusi N, Sullender M, Hegde M, Vaimberg EW, Donovan KF, Smith I, Tothova Z, Wilen C, Orchard R, Virgin HW, Listgarten J, Root DE. Nat Biotechnol. 2016 Jan 18. doi: 10.1038/nbt.3437. PubMed 26780180.
Backbone
  Vector backbone: lentiGuide-Puro
  Backbone manufacturer: Zhang Lab (Addgene plasmid # 52963)
  Vector type: Mammalian Expression, Lentiviral, CRISPR
  Selectable markers: Puromycin
Growth in bacteria
  Bacterial resistance: Ampicillin, 100 μg/mL
  Growth temperature: 37°C
  Growth strain: DH5alpha
  Copy number: High Copy
Gene/Insert
  Gene/Insert name: LATS1 (alt names: LATS1; NM_001270519.1)
  gRNA/shRNA sequence: CCTTCTGCTTTACAAACAGG
  Species: H. sapiens (human)
  Entrez Gene: LATS1 (a.k.a. WARTS, wts)
  Promoter: hU6
  Cloning method: Unknown
  Sequencing primers: 5′ U6-F; 3′ pS2-R
Terms and licenses: Academic/Nonprofit Terms; Industry Terms: Not Available to Industry
Depositor comments: The gRNA was designed to target the following Genbank reference sequence(s): NM_001270519.1,NM_004690.3. Note that this plasmid does NOT contain Cas9. It should be used in conjunction with lentiCas9-Blast (Addgene #52962) or otherwise with cell lines already expressing Cas9. Browse the full kinome gRNA library at http://www.addgene.org/pooled-library/broadgpp-human-kinome/ or visit http://www.broadinstitute.org/rnai/public/ for detailed protocols and information.
How to cite: LATS1 gRNA (BRDN0001146581) was a gift from John Doench & David Root (Addgene plasmid # 76024 ; http://n2t.net/addgene:76024 ; RRID:Addgene_76024)
