[The description below was written by a language model from this plasmid's Addgene catalogue record and the feature table of its GenBank file.]
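Description:
LATS1 gRNA (BRDN0001146581) is a third-generation lentiviral guide RNA plasmid built on the lentiGuide-Puro backbone, designed for CRISPR-Cas9 targeting of human LATS1 (also known as WARTS). The 8.3 kb circular construct is maintained in E. coli through a high-copy ColE1/pUC-type origin with ampicillin resistance (bla), and also carries an f1 origin and an SV40 origin. The backbone also retains standard cloning-vector remnants: lac promoter/operator elements and T7 and T3 promoters.

The lentiviral cassette is framed by an RSV promoter fused to a truncated HIV-1 5' LTR, which makes genomic RNA production in packaging cells independent of Tat, and a self-inactivating (Delta-U3) 3' LTR followed by an SV40 polyadenylation signal. Between them lie the Psi packaging signal, the Rev response element for Rev-dependent nuclear export, and the cPPT/CTS, which aids nuclear import of the reverse-transcribed genome. The payload consists of two expression units. A human U6 RNA polymerase III promoter drives a LATS1-specific spacer joined to the Streptococcus pyogenes Cas9 gRNA scaffold. An EF-1-alpha promoter with its intron A drives puromycin N-acetyltransferase, followed by a WPRE to enhance transcript expression, allowing puromycin selection of transduced mammalian cells.

The plasmid does not encode Cas9, so it is meant to be used with a separate Cas9 lentiviral vector or in cells that already express Cas9. The guide was designed against two LATS1 reference transcripts and belongs to a human kinome gRNA collection associated with work on optimized sgRNA design for higher activity and fewer off-target effects.
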