LOCUS       Exported 8323 bp ds-DNA circular SYN 13-MAY-2021
DEFINITION  3rd generation lentiviral gRNA plasmid targeting human LATS1.
ACCESSION   .
VERSION     .
KEYWORDS    LATS1 gRNA (BRDN0001146581)
SOURCE      synthetic DNA construct
  ORGANISM  synthetic DNA construct
REFERENCE   1 (bases 1 to 8323)
  AUTHORS   Doench JG, Fusi N, Sullender M, Hegde M, Vaimberg EW, Donovan KF,
            Smith I, Tothova Z, Wilen C, Orchard R, Virgin HW, Listgarten J,
            Root DE
  TITLE     Optimized sgRNA design to maximize activity and minimize off-target
            effects of CRISPR-Cas9.
  JOURNAL   Nat Biotechnol. 2016 Jan 18. doi: 10.1038/nbt.3437.
  PUBMED    26780180
REFERENCE   2 (bases 1 to 8323)
  AUTHORS   .
  TITLE     Direct Submission
  JOURNAL   Exported May 13, 2021 from SnapGene Server 1.1.58
            http://www.snapgene.com
FEATURES             Location/Qualifiers
     source          1..8323
                     /organism="synthetic DNA construct"
                     /mol_type="other DNA"
     promoter        87..1265
                     /label=EF-1-alpha promoter
                     /note="strong constitutive promoter for human elongation
                     factor EF-1-alpha"
     intron          318..1256
                     /label=EF-1-alpha intron A
                     /note="intron upstream of the start codon of human
                     EF-1-alpha"
     primer_bind     1213..1233
                     /label=EF1a-F
                     /note="Human elongation factor-1a promoter, forward primer"
     CDS             1278..1877
                     /codon_start=1
                     /gene="pac from Streptomyces alboniger"
                     /product="puromycin N-acetyltransferase"
                     /label=PuroR
                     /note="confers resistance to puromycin"
                     /translation="MTEYKPTVRLATRDDVPRAVRTLAAAFADYPATRHTVDPDRHIER
                     VTELQELFLTRVGLDIGKVWVADDGAAVAVWTTPESVEAGAVFAEIGPRMAELSGSRLA
                     AQQQMEGLLAPHRPKEPAWFLATVGVSPDHQGKGLGSAVVLPGVEAAERAGVPAFLETS
                     APRNLPFYERLGFTVTADVEVPEGPRTWCMTRKPGA"
     primer_bind     complement(1278..1297)
                     /label=Puro-R
                     /note="Puromycin resistance gene, reverse primer. Also
                     called puro-variant-R"
     primer_bind     1774..1794
                     /label=Puro-F
                     /note="Puromycin resistance gene, forward primer"
     misc_feature    1893..2481
                     /label=WPRE
                     /note="woodchuck hepatitis virus posttranscriptional
                     regulatory element"
     primer_bind     complement(1946..1966)
                     /label=WPRE-R
                     /note="WPRE, reverse primer"
     CDS             complement(2364..2375)
                     /codon_start=1
                     /product="Factor Xa recognition and cleavage site"
                     /label=Factor Xa site
                     /translation="IEGR"
     LTR             2553..2786
                     /label=3' LTR (Delta-U3)
                     /note="self-inactivating 3' long terminal repeat (LTR) from
                     HIV-1"
     polyA_signal    2864..2985
                     /label=SV40 poly(A) signal
                     /note="SV40 polyadenylation signal"
     primer_bind     complement(2901..2920)
                     /label=SV40pA-R
                     /note="SV40 polyA, reverse primer"
     primer_bind     2955..2974
                     /label=EBV-rev
                     /note="SV40 polyA terminator, reverse primer"
     rep_origin      3025..3160
                     /label=SV40 ori
                     /note="SV40 origin of replication"
     primer_bind     3087..3106
                     /label=SV40pro-F
                     /note="SV40 promoter/origin, forward primer"
     primer_bind     complement(3180..3199)
                     /label=T7
                     /note="T7 promoter, forward primer"
     promoter        complement(3181..3199)
                     /label=T7 promoter
                     /note="promoter for bacteriophage T7 RNA polymerase"
     primer_bind     complement(3209..3226)
                     /label=M13 Forward
                     /note="In lacZ gene. Also called M13-F20 or M13 (-21)
                     Forward"
     primer_bind     complement(3209..3225)
                     /label=M13 fwd
                     /note="common sequencing primer, one of multiple similar
                     variants"
     primer_bind     complement(3218..3240)
                     /label=M13/pUC Forward
                     /note="In lacZ gene"
     rep_origin      3367..3822
                     /direction=RIGHT
                     /label=f1 ori
                     /note="f1 bacteriophage origin of replication; arrow
                     indicates direction of (+) strand synthesis"
     primer_bind     complement(3454..3473)
                     /label=F1ori-R
                     /note="F1 origin, reverse primer"
     primer_bind     3664..3685
                     /label=F1ori-F
                     /note="F1 origin, forward primer"
     promoter        3848..3952
                     /gene="bla"
                     /label=AmpR promoter
     CDS             3953..4813
                     /codon_start=1
                     /gene="bla"
                     /product="beta-lactamase"
                     /label=AmpR
                     /note="confers resistance to ampicillin, carbenicillin, and
                     related antibiotics"
                     /translation="MSIQHFRVALIPFFAAFCLPVFAHPETLVKVKDAEDQLGARVGYI
                     ELDLNSGKILESFRPEERFPMMSTFKVLLCGAVLSRIDAGQEQLGRRIHYSQNDLVEYS
                     PVTEKHLTDGMTVRELCSAAITMSDNTAANLLLTTIGGPKELTAFLHNMGDHVTRLDRW
                     EPELNEAIPNDERDTTMPVAMATTLRKLLTGELLTLASRQQLIDWMEADKVAGPLLRSA
                     LPAGWFIADKSGAGERGSRGIIAALGPDGKPSRIVVIYTTGSQATMDERNRQIAEIGAS
                     LIKHW"
     primer_bind     complement(4171..4190)
                     /label=Amp-R
                     /note="Ampicillin resistance gene, reverse primer"
     rep_origin      4984..5572
                     /direction=RIGHT
                     /label=ori
                     /note="high-copy-number ColE1/pMB1/pBR322/pUC origin of
                     replication"
     primer_bind     5473..5492
                     /label=pBR322ori-F
                     /note="pBR322 origin, forward primer"
     primer_bind     5726..5743
                     /label=L4440
                     /note="L4440 vector, forward primer"
     protein_bind    5860..5881
                     /label=CAP binding site
                     /bound_moiety="E. coli catabolite activator protein"
                     /note="CAP binding activates transcription in the presence
                     of cAMP."
     promoter        5896..5926
                     /label=lac promoter
                     /note="promoter for the E. coli lac operon"
     protein_bind    5934..5950
                     /label=lac operator
                     /bound_moiety="lac repressor encoded by lacI"
                     /note="The lac repressor binds to the lac operator to
                     inhibit transcription in E. coli. This inhibition can be
                     relieved by adding lactose or
                     isopropyl-beta-D-thiogalactopyranoside (IPTG)."
     primer_bind     5939..5961
                     /label=M13/pUC Reverse
                     /note="In lacZ gene"
     primer_bind     5958..5974
                     /label=M13 rev
                     /note="common sequencing primer, one of multiple similar
                     variants"
     primer_bind     5958..5974
                     /label=M13 Reverse
                     /note="In lacZ gene. Also called M13-rev"
     primer_bind     5993..6013
                     /label=T3
                     /note="T3 promoter, forward primer"
     promoter        5995..6013
                     /label=T3 promoter
                     /note="promoter for bacteriophage T3 RNA polymerase"
     promoter        6041..6267
                     /label=RSV promoter
                     /note="Rous sarcoma virus enhancer/promoter"
     LTR             6268..6448
                     /label=5' LTR (truncated)
                     /note="truncated 5' long terminal repeat (LTR) from HIV-1"
     misc_feature    6495..6620
                     /label=HIV-1 Psi
                     /note="packaging signal of human immunodeficiency virus
                     type 1"
     misc_feature    7113..7346
                     /label=RRE
                     /note="The Rev response element (RRE) of HIV-1 allows for
                     Rev-dependent mRNA export from the nucleus to the
                     cytoplasm."
     CDS             7531..7575
                     /codon_start=1
                     /product="antigenic peptide corresponding to amino acids
                     655 to 669 of the HIV envelope protein gp41 (Lutje Hulsik
                     et al., 2013)"
                     /label=gp41 peptide
                     /note="recognized by the 2H10 single-chain llama nanobody"
                     /translation="KNEQELLELDKWASL"
     promoter        7753..7993
                     /label=U6 promoter
                     /note="RNA polymerase III promoter for human U6 snRNA"
     primer_bind     7753..7773
                     /label=hU6-F
                     /note="Human U6 promoter, forward primer"
     primer_bind     7924..7943
                     /label=LKO.1 5'
                     /note="Human U6 promoter, forward primer"
     misc_RNA        8023..8098
                     /label=gRNA scaffold
                     /note="guide RNA scaffold for the Streptococcus pyogenes
                     CRISPR/Cas9 system"
     misc_feature    8154..8271
                     /label=cPPT/CTS
                     /note="central polypurine tract and central termination
                     sequence of HIV-1"
ORIGIN
        1 cccgggtgca aagatggata aagttttaaa cagagaggaa tctttgcagc taatggacct
       61 tctaggtctt gaaaggagtg ggaattggct ccggtgcccg tcagtgggca gagcgcacat
      121 cgcccacagt ccccgagaag ttggggggag gggtcggcaa ttgatccggt gcctagagaa
      181 ggtggcgcgg ggtaaactgg gaaagtgatg tcgtgtactg gctccgcctt tttcccgagg
      241 gtgggggaga accgtatata agtgcagtag tcgccgtgaa cgttcttttt cgcaacgggt
      301 ttgccgccag aacacaggta agtgccgtgt gtggttcccg cgggcctggc ctctttacgg
      361 gttatggccc ttgcgtgcct tgaattactt ccacctggct gcagtacgtg attcttgatc
      421 ccgagcttcg ggttggaagt gggtgggaga gttcgaggcc ttgcgcttaa ggagcccctt
      481 cgcctcgtgc ttgagttgag gcctggcctg ggcgctgggg ccgccgcgtg cgaatctggt
      541 ggcaccttcg cgcctgtctc gctgctttcg ataagtctct agccatttaa aatttttgat
      601 gacctgctgc gacgcttttt ttctggcaag atagtcttgt aaatgcgggc caagatctgc
      661 acactggtat ttcggttttt ggggccgcgg gcggcgacgg ggcccgtgcg tcccagcgca
      721 catgttcggc gaggcggggc ctgcgagcgc ggccaccgag aatcggacgg gggtagtctc
      781 aagctggccg gcctgctctg gtgcctggcc tcgcgccgcc gtgtatcgcc ccgccctggg
      841 cggcaaggct ggcccggtcg gcaccagttg cgtgagcgga aagatggccg cttcccggcc
      901 ctgctgcagg gagctcaaaa tggaggacgc ggcgctcggg agagcgggcg ggtgagtcac
      961 ccacacaaag gaaaagggcc tttccgtcct cagccgtcgc ttcatgtgac tccacggagt
     1021 accgggcgcc gtccaggcac ctcgattagt tctcgagctt ttggagtacg tcgtctttag
     1081 gttgggggga ggggttttat gcgatggagt ttccccacac tgagtgggtg gagactgaag
     1141 ttaggccagc ttggcacttg atgtaattct ccttggaatt tgcccttttt gagtttggat
     1201 cttggttcat tctcaagcct cagacagtgg ttcaaagttt ttttcttcca tttcaggtgt
     1261 cgtgacgtac ggccaccatg accgagtaca agcccacggt gcgcctcgcc acccgcgacg
     1321 acgtccccag ggccgtacgc accctcgccg ccgcgttcgc cgactacccc gccacgcgcc
     1381 acaccgtcga tccggaccgc cacatcgagc gggtcaccga gctgcaagaa ctcttcctca
     1441 cgcgcgtcgg gctcgacatc ggcaaggtgt gggtcgcgga cgacggcgcc gccgtggcgg
     1501 tctggaccac gccggagagc gtcgaagcgg gggcggtgtt cgccgagatc ggcccgcgca
     1561 tggccgagtt gagcggttcc cggctggccg cgcagcaaca gatggaaggc ctcctggcgc
     1621 cgcaccggcc caaggagccc gcgtggttcc tggccaccgt cggagtctcg cccgaccacc
     1681 agggcaaggg tctgggcagc gccgtcgtgc tccccggagt ggaggcggcc gagcgcgccg
     1741 gggtgcccgc cttcctggag acctccgcgc cccgcaacct ccccttctac gagcggctcg
     1801 gcttcaccgt caccgccgac gtcgaggtgc ccgaaggacc gcgcacctgg tgcatgaccc
     1861 gcaagcccgg tgcctgaacg cgttaagtcg acaatcaacc tctggattac aaaatttgtg
     1921 aaagattgac tggtattctt aactatgttg ctccttttac gctatgtgga tacgctgctt
     1981 taatgccttt gtatcatgct attgcttccc gtatggcttt cattttctcc tccttgtata
     2041 aatcctggtt gctgtctctt tatgaggagt tgtggcccgt tgtcaggcaa cgtggcgtgg
     2101 tgtgcactgt gtttgctgac gcaaccccca ctggttgggg cattgccacc acctgtcagc
     2161 tcctttccgg gactttcgct ttccccctcc ctattgccac ggcggaactc atcgccgcct
     2221 gccttgcccg ctgctggaca ggggctcggc tgttgggcac tgacaattcc gtggtgttgt
     2281 cggggaaatc atcgtccttt ccttggctgc tcgcctgtgt tgccacctgg attctgcgcg
     2341 ggacgtcctt ctgctacgtc ccttcggccc tcaatccagc ggaccttcct tcccgcggcc
     2401 tgctgccggc tctgcggcct cttccgcgtc ttcgccttcg ccctcagacg agtcggatct
     2461 ccctttgggc cgcctccccg cgtcgacttt aagaccaatg acttacaagg cagctgtaga
     2521 tcttagccac tttttaaaag aaaagggggg actggaaggg ctaattcact cccaacgaag
     2581 acaagatctg ctttttgctt gtactgggtc tctctggtta gaccagatct gagcctggga
     2641 gctctctggc taactaggga acccactgct taagcctcaa taaagcttgc cttgagtgct
     2701 tcaagtagtg tgtgcccgtc tgttgtgtga ctctggtaac tagagatccc tcagaccctt
     2761 ttagtcagtg tggaaaatct ctagcagtac gtatagtagt tcatgtcatc ttattattca
     2821 gtatttataa cttgcaaaga aatgaatatc agagagtgag aggaacttgt ttattgcagc
     2881 ttataatggt tacaaataaa gcaatagcat cacaaatttc acaaataaag catttttttc
     2941 actgcattct agttgtggtt tgtccaaact catcaatgta tcttatcatg tctggctcta
     3001 gctatcccgc ccctaactcc gcccatcccg cccctaactc cgcccagttc cgcccattct
     3061 ccgccccatg gctgactaat tttttttatt tatgcagagg ccgaggccgc ctcggcctct
     3121 gagctattcc agaagtagtg aggaggcttt tttggaggcc tagggacgta cccaattcgc
     3181 cctatagtga gtcgtattac gcgcgctcac tggccgtcgt tttacaacgt cgtgactggg
     3241 aaaaccctgg cgttacccaa cttaatcgcc ttgcagcaca tccccctttc gccagctggc
     3301 gtaatagcga agaggcccgc accgatcgcc cttcccaaca gttgcgcagc ctgaatggcg
     3361 aatgggnnnn nnnnnnnnnn nnnnnnnnnn nnnnnnnnnn nnnnnnnnnn nnnnnnnnnn
     3421 nnnnnnnnnn nnnnnnnnnn nnnnnnnnnn nnnnnnnnnn nnnnnnnnnn nnnnnnnnnn
     3481 nnnnnnnnnn cnnnnnnnnn nnnnnnnnnn nnnnnnnnnn nnnnnnnnnn nnnnnnnnnn
     3541 nnnnnnnnnn nnnnnnnnnn nnnnnnnnnn nnnnnnnnnn nnannnnnnn nnnnnnnnnn
     3601 nnnnnnnnnn nnnnnnnnnn nnnnnnnnnn nncctttgac gttggagtcc acgttcttta
     3661 atagtggact cttgttccaa actggaacaa cactcaaccc tatctcggtc tattcttttg
     3721 atttataagg gattttgccg atttcggcct attggttaaa aaatgagctg atttaacaaa
     3781 aatttaacgc gaattttaac aaaatattaa cgcttacaat ttaggtggca cttttcgggg
     3841 aaatgtgcgc ggaaccccta tttgtttatt tttctaaata cattcaaata tgtatccgct
     3901 catgagacaa taaccctgat aaatgcttca ataatattga aaaaggaaga gtatgagtat
     3961 tcaacatttc cgtgtcgccc ttattccctt ttttgcggca ttttgccttc ctgtttttgc
     4021 tcacccagaa acgctggtga aagtaaaaga tgctgaagat cagttgggtg cacgagtggg
     4081 ttacatcgaa ctggatctca acagcggtaa gatccttgag agttttcgcc ccgaagaacg
     4141 ttttccaatg atgagcactt ttaaagttct gctatgtggc gcggtattat cccgtattga
     4201 cgccgggcaa gagcaactcg gtcgccgcat acactattct cagaatgact tggttgagta
     4261 ctcaccagtc acagaaaagc atcttacgga tggcatgaca gtaagagaat tatgcagtgc
     4321 tgccataacc atgagtgata acactgcggc caacttactt ctgacaacga tcggaggacc
     4381 gaaggagcta accgcttttt tgcacaacat gggggatcat gtaactcgcc ttgatcgttg
     4441 ggaaccggag ctgaatgaag ccataccaaa cgacgagcgt gacaccacga tgcctgtagc
     4501 aatggcaaca acgttgcgca aactattaac tggcgaacta cttactctag cttcccggca
     4561 acaattaata gactggatgg aggcggataa agttgcagga ccacttctgc gctcggccct
     4621 tccggctggc tggtttattg ctgataaatc tggagccggt gagcgtgggt ctcgcggtat
     4681 cattgcagca ctggggccag atggtaagcc ctcccgtatc gtagttatct acacgacggg
     4741 gagtcaggca actatggatg aacgaaatag acagatcgct gagataggtg cctcactgat
     4801 taagcattgg taactgtcag accaagttta ctcatatata ctttagattg atttaaaact
     4861 tcatttttaa tttaaaagga tctaggtgaa gatccttttt gataatctca tgaccaaaat
     4921 cccttaacgt gagttttcgt tccactgagc gtcagacccc gtagaaaaga tcaaaggatc
     4981 ttcttgagat cctttttttc tgcgcgtaat ctgctgcttg caaacaaaaa aaccaccgct
     5041 accagcggtg gtttgtttgc cggatcaaga gctaccaact ctttttccga aggtaactgg
     5101 cttcagcaga gcgcagatac caaatactgt tcttctagtg tagccgtagt taggccacca
     5161 cttcaagaac tctgtagcac cgcctacata cctcgctctg ctaatcctgt taccagtggc
     5221 tgctgccagt ggcgataagt cgtgtcttac cgggttggac tcaagacgat agttaccgga
     5281 taaggcgcag cggtcgggct gaacgggggg ttcgtgcaca cagcccagct tggagcgaac
     5341 gacctacacc gaactgagat acctacagcg tgagctatga gaaagcgcca cgcttcccga
     5401 agggagaaag gcggacaggt atccggtaag cggcagggtc ggaacaggag agcgcacgag
     5461 ggagcttcca gggggaaacg cctggtatct ttatagtcct gtcgggtttc gccacctctg
     5521 acttgagcgt cgatttttgt gatgctcgtc aggggggcgg agcctatgga aaaacgccag
     5581 caacgcggcc tttttacggt tcctggcctt ttgctggcct tttgctcaca tgttctttcc
     5641 tgcgttatcc cctgattctg tggataaccg tattaccgcc tttgagtgag ctgataccgc
     5701 tcgccgcagc cgaacgaccg agcgcagcga gtcagtgagc gaggaagcgg aagagcgccc
     5761 aatacgcaaa ccgcctctcc ccgcgcgttg gccgattcat taatgcagct ggcacgacag
     5821 gtttcccgac tggaaagcgg gcagtgagcg caacgcaatt aatgtgagtt agctcactca
     5881 ttaggcaccc caggctttac actttatgct tccggctcgt atgttgtgtg gaattgtgag
     5941 cggataacaa tttcacacag gaaacagcta tgaccatgat tacgccaagc gcgcaattaa
     6001 ccctcactaa agggaacaaa agctggagct gcaagcttaa tgtagtctta tgcaatactc
     6061 ttgtagtctt gcaacatggt aacgatgagt tagcaacatg ccttacaagg agagaaaaag
     6121 caccgtgcat gccgattggt ggaagtaagg tggtacgatc gtgccttatt aggaaggcaa
     6181 cagacgggtc tgacatggat tggacgaacc actgaattgc cgcattgcag agatattgta
     6241 tttaagtgcc tagctcgata cataaacggg tctctctggt tagaccagat ctgagcctgg
     6301 gagctctctg gctaactagg gaacccactg cttaagcctc aataaagctt gccttgagtg
     6361 cttcaagtag tgtgtgcccg tctgttgtgt gactctggta actagagatc cctcagaccc
     6421 ttttagtcag tgtggaaaat ctctagcagt ggcgcccgaa cagggacttg aaagcgaaag
     6481 ggaaaccaga ggagctctct cgacgcagga ctcggcttgc tgaagcgcgc acggcaagag
     6541 gcgaggggcg gcgactggtg agtacgccaa aaattttgac tagcggaggc tagaaggaga
     6601 gagatgggtg cgagagcgtc agtattaagc gggggagaat tagatcgcga tgggaaaaaa
     6661 ttcggttaag gccaggggga aagaaaaaat ataaattaaa acatatagta tgggcaagca
     6721 gggagctaga acgattcgca gttaatcctg gcctgttaga aacatcagaa ggctgtagac
     6781 aaatactggg acagctacaa ccatcccttc agacaggatc agaagaactt agatcattat
     6841 ataatacagt agcaaccctc tattgtgtgc atcaaaggat agagataaaa gacaccaagg
     6901 aagctttaga caagatagag gaagagcaaa acaaaagtaa gaccaccgca cagcaagcgg
     6961 ccgctgatct tcagacctgg aggaggagat atgagggaca attggagaag tgaattatat
     7021 aaatataaag tagtaaaaat tgaaccatta ggagtagcac ccaccaaggc aaagagaaga
     7081 gtggtgcaga gagaaaaaag agcagtggga ataggagctt tgttccttgg gttcttggga
     7141 gcagcaggaa gcactatggg cgcagcgtca atgacgctga cggtacaggc cagacaatta
     7201 ttgtctggta tagtgcagca gcagaacaat ttgctgaggg ctattgaggc gcaacagcat
     7261 ctgttgcaac tcacagtctg gggcatcaag cagctccagg caagaatcct ggctgtggaa
     7321 agatacctaa aggatcaaca gctcctgggg atttggggtt gctctggaaa actcatttgc
     7381 accactgctg tgccttggaa tgctagttgg agtaataaat ctctggaaca gatttggaat
     7441 cacacgacct ggatggagtg ggacagagaa attaacaatt acacaagctt aatacactcc
     7501 ttaattgaag aatcgcaaaa ccagcaagaa aagaatgaac aagaattatt ggaattagat
     7561 aaatgggcaa gtttgtggaa ttggtttaac ataacaaatt ggctgtggta tataaaatta
     7621 ttcataatga tagtaggagg cttggtaggt ttaagaatag tttttgctgt actttctata
     7681 gtgaatagag ttaggcaggg atattcacca ttatcgtttc agacccacct cccaaccccg
     7741 aggggaccca gagagggcct atttcccatg attccttcat atttgcatat acgatacaag
     7801 gctgttagag agataattag aattaatttg actgtaaaca caaagatatt agtacaaaat
     7861 acgtgacgta gaaagtaata atttcttggg tagtttgcag ttttaaaatt atgttttaaa
     7921 atggactatc atatgcttac cgtaacttga aagtatttcg atttcttggc tttatatatc
     7981 ttgtggaaag gacgaaacac cgccttctgc tttacaaaca gggttttaga gctagaaata
     8041 gcaagttaaa ataaggctag tccgttatca acttgaaaaa gtggcaccga gtcggtgctt
     8101 ttttaagctt ggcgtaacta gatcttgaga caaatggcag tattcatcca caattttaaa
     8161 agaaaagggg ggattggggg gtacagtgca ggggaaagaa tagtagacat aatagcaaca
     8221 gacatacaaa ctaaagaatt acaaaaacaa attacaaaaa ttcaaaattt tcgggtttat
     8281 tacagggaca gcagagatcc actttggcgc cggctcgagg ggg
//
