>Addgene plasmid #76024 | LATS1 gRNA (BRDN0001146581) | depositor partial sequence | sequence record 143484 | Target Sequence
CCTTCTGCTTTACAAACAGG
