>Addgene plasmid #76024 | LATS1 gRNA (BRDN0001146581) | addgene partial sequence | sequence record 185033 | hU6-F
GTAGAAAGTAATAATTTCTTGGGTAGTTTGCAGCCCTTAAAATTATGTTTTAAAATGGACTATCATATGC
TTACCGTAACTTGAAAGTATTTCGATTTCTTGGCTTTATATATCTTGTGGAAAGGACGAAACACCGCCTT
CTGCTTTACAAACAGGGTTTTAGAGCTAGAAATAGCAAGTTAAAATAAGGCTAGTCCGTTATCAACTTGA
AAAAGTGGCACCGAGTCGGTGCTTTTTTAAGCTTGGCGTAACTAGATCTTGAGACAAATGGCAGTATTCA
TCCACAATTTTAAAAGAAAAGGGGGGATTGGGGGGTACAGTGCAGGGGAAAGAATAGTAGACATAATAGC
AACAGACATACAAACTAAAGAATTACAAAAACAAATTACAAAAATTCAAAATTTTCGGGTTTATTACAGG
GACAGCAGAGATCCACTTTGGCGCCGGCTCGAGGGGGCCCGGGTGCAAAGATGGATAAAGTTTTAAACAG
AGAGGAATCTTTGCAGCTAATGGACCTTCTAGGTCTTGAAAGGAGTGGGAATTGGCTCCGGTGCCCGTCA
GTGGGCAGAG
